Addgene plasmid #43159: I-TACA
Depositing lab: Chad Cowan & Kiran Musunuru. Depositing organization: Harvard University. Publication: A TALEN Genome-Editing System for Generating Human Stem Cell-Based Disease Models. Ding Q, Lee YK, Schaefer EA, Peters DT, Veres A, Kim K, Kuperwasser N, Motola DL, Meissner TB, Hendriks WT, Trevisan M, Gupta RM, Moisan A, Banks E, Friesen M, Schinzel RT, Xia F, Tang A, Xia Y, Figueroa E, Wann A, Ahfeldt T, Daheron L, Zhang F, Rubin LL, Peng LF, Chung RT, Musunuru K, Cowan CA. Cell Stem Cell. 2012 Dec 12. pii: S1934-5909(12)00645-5. doi: 10.1016/j.stem.2012.11.011. PubMed 23246482.
Backbone
  Vector backbone: pCRII-TOPO
  Backbone manufacturer: Invitrogen
  Backbone size w/o insert (bp): 3973
  Vector type: Bacterial Cloning
Growth in bacteria
  Bacterial resistance: Ampicillin and Kanamycin, 100 & 50 μg/mL
  Growth temperature: 37°C
  Growth strain: Top10
  Copy number: High Copy
Gene/Insert
  Gene/Insert name: I-TACA
  Species: Synthetic
  Insert size (bp): 424
  Cloning method: TOPO Cloning
  Sequencing primers: 5′ T7; 3′ M13-rev
Terms and licenses: Academic/Nonprofit Terms; Industry Terms: Not Available to Industry
How to cite: I-TACA was a gift from Chad Cowan & Kiran Musunuru (Addgene plasmid # 43159 ; http://n2t.net/addgene:43159 ; RRID:Addgene_43159)
