[The description below was written by a language model from this plasmid's Addgene catalogue record.]
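Description:
I-TACA is a bacterial cloning plasmid built on the commercial pCRII-TOPO backbone (about 4.0 kb without insert), into which a 424 bp synthetic fragment was introduced by TOPO cloning. It is a high-copy plasmid maintained in E. coli, and the record lists both ampicillin and kanamycin resistance, consistent with the dual-marker design of this backbone. No mammalian promoter, reporter or expression element is recorded. The vector type is given simply as bacterial cloning, so the plasmid serves as a storage and propagation vehicle for its insert rather than as an expression construct. The insert is flanked by standard T7 and M13-reverse priming sites, which are listed for sequence verification.

The record describes the insert only as "I-TACA", of synthetic origin, and gives no feature annotation. The plasmid was deposited in connection with a TALEN genome-editing system developed for generating human stem cell-based disease models. The name and insert size suggest a pre-assembled block of TALE repeat units, roughly four repeats, specifying the DNA bases T-A-C-A. In that reading, the "I" prefix would denote the block's position within a modular, hierarchical assembly scheme. This is an inference from the naming and context and is not stated in the record. On that basis, the construct would be one member of a library of component plasmids from which multimer repeat modules are excised or amplified and joined to build custom TALE DNA-binding arrays, which are then fused to a nuclease domain in a separate expression vector. The record does not specify the excision sites, the repeat-variable diresidues or the destination vectors.
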