>Addgene plasmid #43159 | I-TACA | depositor partial sequence | sequence record 58424 | I-TACA sequence 424 bps
CGTCTCCTGACCCCAGAGCAGGTCGTGGCCATTGCCTCGAATGGAGGGGGCAAACAGGCGTTGGAAACCG
TACAACGATTGCTGCCGGTGCTGTGCCAAGCGCACGGACTCACCCCAGAGCAGGTCGTGGCAATCGCCTC
CAACATTGGCGGGAAACAGGCACTCGAGACTGTCCAGCGCCTGCTTCCCGTGCTGTGCCAAGCGCACGGC
CTCACCCCAGAGCAGGTCGTGGCGATCGCAAGCCACGACGGAGGAAAGCAAGCCTTGGAAACAGTACAGA
GGCTGTTGCCTGTGCTGTGCCAAGCGCACGGATTAACCCCAGAGCAGGTCGTGGCAATCGCCTCCAACAT
TGGCGGGAAACAGGCACTCGAGACTGTCCAGCGCCTGCTTCCCGTGCTGTGCCAAGCGCACGGCTTAAGA
GACG
