>Addgene plasmid #43159 | I-TACA | addgene partial sequence | sequence record 60620 | M13-F20 5'-TGTAAAACGACGGCCAGT-3'
GGCGAATTGGGCCCTCTAGATGCATGCTCGAGCGGCCGCCAGTGTGATGGATATCTGCAGAATTCGCCCT
TATATAGATGCCGTCCTAGCGCGTCTCCTGACCCCAGAGCAGGTCGTGGCCATTGCCTCGAATGGAGGGG
GCAAACAGGCGTTGGAAACCGTACAACGATTGCTGCCGGTGCTGTGCCAAGCGCACGGACTCACCCCAGA
GCAGGTCGTGGCAATCGCCTCCAACATTGGCGGGAAACAGGCACTCGAGACTGTCCAGCGCCTGCTTCCC
GTGCTGTGCCAAGCGCACGGCCTCACCCCAGAGCAGGTCGTGGCGATCGCAAGCCACGACGGAGGAAAGC
AAGCCTTGGAAACAGTACAGAGGCTGTTGCCTGTGCTGTGCCAAGCGCACGGATTAACCCCAGAGCAGGT
CGTGGCAATCGCCTCCAACATTGGCGGGAAACAGGCACTCGAGACTGTCCAGCGCCTGCTTCCCGTGCTG
TGCCAAGCGCACGGCTTAAGAGACGTGGGCACAGGAAAGATACTTAAGGGCGAATTCCAGCACACTGGCG
GCCGTTACTAGTGGATCCGAGCTCGGTACCAAGCTTGATGCATAGCTTGAGTATTCTATAGTGTCACCTA
AATAGCTTGGCGTAATCATGGTCATAGCTGTTTCCTGTGTGAAATTGTTATCCGCTCACAATTCCACACA
ACATACGAGCCGGAAGCATAAAGTGTAAAGCCTGGGGTGCCTAATGAGTGAGCTAACTCACATTAATTGC
GTTGCGCTCACTGCCCGCTTTCCAGTCGGGAAACCTGTCGTGCCAGCTGCATTAATGAATCGGCCAACGC
GCGGGGAGAGGCGGTTTGCGTATTGGGCGCTCTTCCGCTTCCTCGCTCACTGACTCGCTGCGCTCGGTCG
TTCGGCTGCGGCGAGCGGTATCATCTCACTC
